Addgene plasmid #115534: pCHKU34.1-2.2
Purpose: Expression of a fungal biosynthetic gene cluster
Depositing lab: Ronald Davis. Depositing organization: Stanford University. Publication: HEx: A heterologous expression platform for the discovery of fungal natural products. Harvey CJB, Tang M, Schlecht U, Horecka J, Fischer CR, Lin HC, Li J, Naughton B, Cherry J, Miranda M, Li YF, Chu AM, Hennessy JR, Vandova GA, Inglis D, Aiyar RS, Steinmetz LM, Davis RW, Medema MH, Sattely E, Khosla C, St Onge RP, Tang Y, Hillenmeyer ME. Sci Adv. 2018 Apr 11;4(4):eaar5459. doi: 10.1126/sciadv.aar5459. eCollection 2018 Apr. PubMed 29651464.
Backbone
  Vector backbone: pCHINT2A
  Vector type: Yeast Expression
  Selectable markers: LEU2
Growth in bacteria
  Bacterial resistance: Ampicillin, 100 μg/mL
  Growth temperature: 37°C
  Growth strain: DH5alpha
  Copy number: High Copy
Gene/Insert
  Gene/Insert name: PKS (alt name: PKS gene for cluster PKS10)
  Species: Cochliobolus heterostrophus
  Insert size (bp): 5376
  Cloning method: Unknown
Terms and licenses: Academic/Nonprofit Terms; Industry Terms: Not Available to Industry
Depositor comments: Insert from species also known as Bipolaris maydis ATCC 48331.
How to cite: pCHKU34.1-2.2 was a gift from Ronald Davis (Addgene plasmid # 115534 ; http://n2t.net/addgene:115534 ; RRID:Addgene_115534)
