[The description below was written by a language model from this plasmid's Addgene catalogue record and pLannotate feature annotations shown in this document.]
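Description:
pCHKU34.1-2.2 is a yeast expression plasmid of about 12 kb built on the pCHINT2A backbone and designed as an E. coli–Saccharomyces cerevisiae shuttle vector. In bacteria it replicates from a high-copy ColE1/pUC-type origin and is selected through the β-lactamase (AmpR) gene with its own bla promoter. In yeast it is maintained episomally at multiple copies by the 2μ origin and selected by leucine prototrophy through the LEU2 marker, which is driven by its native promoter. Short remnants of a pBluescript multiple cloning site, a T3 promoter and rop fragments are carried over from the backbone's cloning history.

The payload is a polyketide synthase gene of roughly 5.4 kb from Cochliobolus heterostrophus (also known as Bipolaris maydis), recorded as the PKS of a cluster designated PKS10. Automated annotation labels this open reading frame by similarity to PKS8-1 of Pseudocercospora fijiensis, which reflects homology rather than the actual source organism. A fragment matching a 2xFLAG epitope lies immediately upstream of the coding sequence, suggesting an N-terminal tag. The promoter driving the PKS is not annotated or stated in the record. Downstream, in the opposite orientation, is a fragment matching the yeast GRS2 gene; it may belong to a yeast-derived 3′ regulatory region, but the record does not define its role.

The Addgene-sequenced and depositor-supplied sequences differ slightly in length and start point but show the same feature organisation. The plasmid was made for heterologous expression of a fungal biosynthetic gene cluster in yeast, as part of a platform for discovering fungal natural products. It carries only the PKS component, so other cluster genes would presumably be supplied from other constructs.
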