Features (pLannotate 1.2.2; 13 found; start..end, strand, type, name):
    503..527     +  CDS            2xFLAG (fragment): two tandem FLAG® epitope tags
    534..5903    +  CDS            PKS8-1: PKS81_PSEFD - Also known as PksIII From Pseudocercospora fijiensis (strain CIRAD86) (Black leaf streak disease fungus) (Mycosphaerella fijiensis).
   6056..6412    -  CDS            GRS2 (fragment): SYG2_YEAST - Experimental evidence at protein level: Swiss-Prot protein existence level 1. Catalyzes the ATP-dependent ligation of glycine to the 3'-end of its cognate tRNA, via the formation of an aminoacyl-adenylate intermediate (Gly-AMP) (PubMed:23816885). Also produces diadenosine tetraphosphate (Ap4A), a universal pleiotropic signaling molecule needed for cell regulation pathways, by direct condensation of 2 ATPs. Thereby, may play a special role in Ap4A homeostasis (By similarity). From Saccharomyces cerevisiae (strain ATCC 204508 / S288c) (Baker's yeast).
   6410..6433    -  misc_feature   MCS (fragment): pBluescript multiple cloning site
   6446..6464    -  promoter       T3 promoter: promoter for bacteriophage T3 RNA polymerase
   6803..7391    -  rep_origin     ori: high-copy-number ColE1/pMB1/pBR322/pUC origin of replication
   7562..8422    -  CDS            AmpR: β-lactamase; bla; confers resistance to ampicillin, carbenicillin, and related antibiotics
   8423..8527    -  promoter       AmpR promoter: bla
   8554..9896    -  rep_origin     2μ ori: yeast 2μ plasmid origin of replication
   9964..9996    +  CDS            rop (fragment): Rop protein, which maintains plasmids at low copy number; rop
  10227..10631   +  promoter       LEU2 promoter: S. cerevisiae LEU2
  10644..11738   +  CDS            LEU2: 3-isopropylmalate dehydrogenase, required for leucine biosynthesis; S. cerevisiae LEU2; yeast auxotrophic marker
  11943..12003   -  misc_feature   MCS (fragment): pBluescript multiple cloning site
>Addgene plasmid #115534 | pCHKU34.1-2.2 | depositor full sequence | sequence record 217872 | pCHKU34.1-2.2 sequence 12011 bps
TATCTAAAAATTGCCTTATGATCCGTCTCTCCGGTTACAGCCTGTGTAACTGATTAATCCTGCCTTTCTA
ATCACCATTCTAATGTTTTAATTAAGGGATTTTGTCTTCATTAACGGCTTTCGCTCATAAAAATGTTATG
ACGTTTTGCCCGCAGGCGGGAAACCATCCACTTCACGAGACTGATCTCCTCTGCCGGAACACCGGGCATC
TCCAACTTATAAGTTGGAGAAATAAGAGAATTTCAGATTGAGAGAATGAAAAAAAAAAAAAAAAAAAAGG
CAGAGGAGAGCATAGAAATGGGGTTCACTTTTTGGTAAAGCTATAGCATGCCTATCACATATAAATAGAG
TGCCAGTAGCGACTTTTTTCACACTCGAAATACTCTTACTACTGCTCTCTTGTTGTTTTTATCACTTCTT
GTTTCTTCTTGGTAAATAGAATATCAAGCTACAAAAAGCATACAATCAACTATCAACTATTAACTATATC
GTAATACACAATGGATTATAAGGATGATGATGATAAGACTAGTATGGAGGTTGTATATTTCAGTAATGAG
TTCCCTAAAGATGATCTCTCGGAGATCTTCAGACACTTGCACAACCAAAGCAAGACCACCGAGCACGAAA
TTCTAGCCCGCTTCCTCAGAGACGCAACAAGAGCAGTCAAGAAAGAGATTGAAAGACTCCCATCAACTTT
GAAAAACCAGATCCCTACCTTCGATACTCTCATCTCTTGGGTAGAGAAGAAGGAGCTCCGCGAGGGTGAA
CTATGTGGCGCGGTCGATGGAGTTCTGCTGATACTCGTTCAACTCGCGGTTTACATATTTAATGCTGAAA
GCAGTAATGATTCAACATTCTCGCACGATGAAAAGCACCTCACGGGTCTGGGCGTCGGCTTGCTTTCCGC
TACCGCGGTTGCTCTAGCTCGAGACATTTCTGAACTAGCTTTCTACGGTGTGCAGGCGATCACAGTCGCC
TTCCGCATGGGAGTCCATGTACAAGGCGTTTCACATTATCTAGAAGCTCGCGACCCGGCTGAACCCCCAA
AGACATGGGCTTATGTGGTCCATAACGTTGATCCCCAAGAGACGAAAAAGGAGCTAGAAGCATACCACGA
AGCAGTGCCCAGTTCGGATACCAGTCGTATCTTCATCAGCGCCATCAGCCGAACATCTGTCACAATCAGT
GGCCCACCTTCAAAACTTGAAAATCTCTTCAAGAAGGCCACAGCATTCAGAGACGCCAAGTCCATTGCAC
TGCCTGTTTATGGAGGTCTTTGTCATGCTCCCCACATATACGACTCTCACGACATCGAGGCTATTGTTCA
AGACGTTGTCAGTTCATCGGATCGACTTGTTTCGCAAAACGAACCAAGATTTCCACTTTTCTCGACAAGC
TCCGGTACTCCATACATATCATCCAGCCCCGCAGAACTGATCAAGAGCGTTGTAGCAGAGCTCTTGACAA
AGGCTATTGAGTGGGACAAAGTTATTGCACAGGAGGTTGAATACGCTAAGCAGAACAACCGAACTCAAAT
CAGGCTGTCTTGCTTTGGCAACTCCATTCCATTGAATGATCTGCGTTCTGAGTTGCAAAAGACATCCAAG
GATACTTCTATTTCCTTGAACACCTACATGTCGGCGCTTCTCAAGGATGCTACTGAGAATGTAACCCCCC
GAGGTCCAGCACAATCCAAACTTGCCATTGTGGGAATGTCTTGCAGGCTTCCAGGCGGATCAACGGATAC
CGAGAAATTCTGGGAAGTGCTTGAAGCAGGGCTTGATGTGTCTCGCCAGATACCTGCAGACCGATTCGAC
ATCAATACGCACTATGACCCTGAAGGCAAGGATCTCAACAAGACAATGACGCAATACGGATGCTTCATCG
AAGAACCGGGAATGTTCGACCCAAGTTTCTTCAACATGTCACCTCGAGAGGCGATGGTTGTTGATCCCCA
GATGCGACTCTCGCTTGTCACTGCGTATGAGGCATTGGAACGGGCAGGCTACGTTGCCAACAGGACCCAG
TCGACCAGGCTCCAGCGCATCGGAACATACTACGGCCAAGCAGCTGACGACTATCGCGAGGTAAACCAAG
GACAGGAAGTCGGAACCTATTACATTCCAGGAGGATGCCGTGCTTTTGGACCTGGTCGAATTAATTACTT
CTTCAAATTTGCCGGTCCCAGCTACAGCATTGACACCGCCTGCTCCTCAGGACTCGCGGCTATCGAAGTC
GCTTGTCAAGCTCTTTGGAGTGGTGAAGTTGACACTGCTGTAGCAGGAGGAGTCAACATCCTTACGAACC
CCGATGGTTTTACTGGTCTAAGTAAGGGTCACTTCCTAACCAAGGGCCACAACGCCTGCAAAACTTGGGA
CGCTAGTGCTGATGGCTACTGTCGCGCTGATGGCGTGGGATCGATTGTCATCAAGAGGCTCGAAGATGCA
CAAGCTGATAAGGATAACATTCTTGGTGTTATCCTTGCTGCAGGCACCAACCATTCGGCAGAGGCTGTCT
CCATCACCCATCCCCATGCAGGACATCAATCATATTTGTCGCGCCAGATCATTAGGCAGGCAGGTATTGA
TCCGCTGGACGTTTCATATGTAGAGCTCCACGGTACCGGCACTCAAGCTGGTGATTTTGAGGAGATGAAG
GGTGTCCTAGACGTGTATGCTCCAAACACCTTTCCCAACCGCAGGTCTGATCAGAAGCTACACATTGGAA
GCGCCAAGTCAAATGTCGGCCACGGAGAATCAGTGGCTGGGACTACAGCACTTATCAAGGTCTTGTTGAT
GCTGCAGAAGAATGCCATTCCTCCACACATCGGCATCAAAACAGAGGTTAACCCACGCTTACCTAAGGAT
CTGGATCAGCGAAATGTCGCAATCCCGTTCTCCATGACCGAATGGAAGAGTGATGGCAAGAAGAAGCGTA
TCGCGGCTGTTAACAACTTCGGAGCTGCTGGCGGCAACACTATGATGCTTTTGGAGGAAGCACCTCCAGT
CGTGGTGGCACGCGAGAAGGAAACCAGGCCAACACATGTCATCGCCGTGTCTGCGAAGACCAAGACCTCT
TTGCGCAACAACATCAACCGTCTCCTTGTGTATCTCGATAGAAACCCTGATGTCTCCATTTCGGATCTCG
CCTATACCACGACTGCGCGCAAGTACCACCACTCGTACAGGGTCGCAGTTAGTGCTACGGATCTTGCTTC
AGTGAAGAAGCAACTGTCAACACAGCTTAACAAGGTTGATTCCTTGAAACCCTTGAACAAAACCAACCCG
CCGTCAATGGCATTTGTTTTCACTGGCCAGGGCGCCTCGTACCAGTCGATGGATCTCGAACTGTACCACG
AAGCACCAGTCTTCCGAGAGCACATTCAATATCTCGACAGACTTGCTCAAGCCCAAGGCTTCCCTTCATT
CATCCCAGCCTTGGATGGCTCCCACCCACGCGACCACGAGCACCCTCCTGTCATCACCCAACTAGCCCTG
GTTTGTCTCGAGATTGCGTTAGCCCACTACTGGGCTTCTTTGGGCGTCAAACCTGATGTTGTCATGGGAC
ACTCCCTCGGCGAGTATGCAGCTATGCATGTCGCTGGAGTCATCAGTGCGAACGATGCCATCTACATGGT
TGGTTGTCGGGCACTGATGCTCCAGAAGTCATGCACTCCGGGCAGCCACTGCATGATGGCTGTTCGCGCG
TCTCTCGAGTCTATCATCGGCGCATCGAATGGCAAGCCACACACTGTGGCTTGTATCAATGGTCCCACTG
ACACGGTTCTAAGCGGCACCAAGGCACAGATGGATGACATCGCTGTAGATCTCGAGGCAGCTGGGTTCCG
TTGCATCAAGCTTAACGTGGCATTTGCATTCCACTCCGAACAGGTCGACCCGATCCTCGACGAGTTCGAG
ACGATTAGCAAGAGTGGTGTTATTTTCCACGAGCCCAAGCTTCCTGTTGTCTCACCCCTTCTCGGCAAGG
TCGTCTTTGACGGACGGTCGCTTAACGCCAGCTACGTGCGAAATGCTACACGAGCAACGGTTGACTTCCT
GTCCGCTGCGAAGAACGCTTGCGATGTGTCAATCATCAATAAAGAGACTGTTTTCATGGAGATGGGTCCT
CACCCTGTCTGTGTCGGATTCATCAAGTCCATTTTCCCATCGACAAAGACCGCCGTCCCGTCCATTCGCC
GTGGAGACAACAATTGGAAGACCATCTCCGAGAGCGCAGCAGCTATTCATCTCGATGGCGTTGATGTGGA
CTGGAATGAGCTCCACCGTCCTTTTGCGGATGCAGTGCGTCTTCTTGATCTTCCTACATATGCTTGTGAT
GAGAAGAACTATTGGATACAATACAATGGCGATTGGTGCTTGACCAAGGGCAATACCTTCTACGACAAGA
AGGTCGAGGCGGCAGAGCCTGCAGTTGGCAATACCAAGAAATATGAGTCTTTGAGCTCTTTGGTACAGAA
CATCATTTCAGTAGATGTGAATGGAGACCAGGGCACTGTGATCATGCAGTCGGACTTAATGCAGAAGGAC
TTTTTGGCTGCTGCCCATGGACACTCGATGAACAGCTGTGGTGTTGTCACATCGTCCATCCATGCCGAAA
TCGCATACACTCTGGGAGAGTATCTCTACCGCAAGTTCTACCCAAAGACAAAGCGAGTGGACATGAACAT
GAGCAACTTGCACGTAACCAGTGCCCTGATCGCCAAGAAACACTCCATGGACACTCCCCAGTCCATCCAG
GTCACTGCCAGTACCAACGACATCAAGAGTGGTACTCTTGACTTGACATGGCAGAATGTCGAAGAAGATG
GCAGCCTGTCGGAGCCATTCGCAACAGCCAATCTCGAGTATGGCAACGCAGACGATTGGCTGTCGAGTTG
GAGTCCCATGGCACATCTAGTCCAGCACCGTATCGAGTCTTTGGAGCAGCTCGCTGCCGAGGGCAAGGCC
AACCGCTTCTCTCGCAACATGGCCTACACCCTCTTCGCAAAGAACCTCGTCGACTACGCGGACAAGTACC
GCGGCATGCAATCCGTCGTCATGAACGATCTCGAAGCCTTCGCCGAAGTGAAGCTCAGCGACAAAGTCGA
CAACGGAACCTACACCGTACCCCCCTACTTCATCGACAGCGTCGCCCATCTCGCCGGCTTCATCATGAAT
TGCTCCGACACCATCGACACCACAAATAACTACTGCGTGACCTCGGGCTGGAAAACCATGCGCTTCGCCG
AGCCCCTTACCCCCGGCGCTCGATACCGCTCCTACGTCAAAATGACCCCAACCAAGGACGACCCCTCCGT
CTACCTCGGCGACGTCTTCGTCCTCAGCGCAGCAGACAACTCCATTGTCGGCATGGTCGGCGGCATCCAC
TTCCGCCGCTTCCCACGCGTCCTCCTCAACCGCTTCTTCACCGCGCCCCAGCCCACCAAGGGCAGCGCTC
AACCCGCCAAATCCGCCGCACCACCCGCTCCCAGCAAGCCCTCCGCACCACCTAAAGTGCAAGCGGTTCA
GGCAGCACCGGTCGTACCCGTCGCTCCTAGAGAAGACGACACCCAGTCCTCCGCCAGCGACACGTCCGAC
CGCGATACCCCCTCCGAAGCCTCAGTCAACACATCCGCTACCAGCGTCGATGTGTCTGCTTCTGCGCCCC
GCGCTGCTAACACCACTGTTGACAAAGCTATCGATCTTATCGCCAAGGAAACGGGTATCGACGCTGCTGA
GCTGACCGACGATGCAGAGTTTGCCAACTTGGGTATTGATAGTCTCATGTCGCTGGTGTTGTCCGAGAAG
TTCCAGAACGAGCTGAGTGTCAAGGTGAATGGAAGTTTGTTTTTGGATTATCCGACGATTGGGGATTTGA
GGGAGTGGTTGGAGAAGTATTATGCATGAGGAGATTGATAAGACTTTTCTAGTTGCATATCTTTTATATT
TAAATCTTATCTATTAGTTAATTTTTTGTAATTTATCCTTATATATAGTCTGGTTATTCTAAAATATCAT
TTCAGTATCTAAAAATTCCCCTCTTTTTTCAGTTATATCTTAACAGGCGACAGTCCAAATGTTGATTTAT
CCCAGTCCGATTCATCAGGGTTGTGAAGCATTTTGTCAATGGTCGAAATCACATCAGTAATAGTGCCTCT
TACTTGCCTCATAGAATTTCTTTCTCTTAACGTCACCGTTTGGTCTTTTATAGTTTCGAAATCTATGGTG
ATACCAAATGGTGTTCCCAATTCATCGTTACGGGCGTATTTTTTACCAATTGAAGTATTGGAATCGTCAA
TTTTAAAGTATATCTCTCTTTTACGTAAAGCCTGCGAGATCCTCTTAAGTATAGCGGGGAAGCCATCGTT
ATTCGATATTGTCGTAACAAATACTTTGATCGGCGCTATGCGGCCGCCACCGCGGTGGAGCTCCAGCTTT
TGTTCCCTTTAGTGAGGGTTAATTGCGCGCTTGGCGAGACTCAAACAAGATATATTTTGCCCGCCTTACA
GACGAAACTAGTTGGAGGTTATGGAGCATACTATCACGTGGGCGGCCACTGGTGAGTTACTACACCCCAG
GGGCAACGTTGATGCTCCTAAAAAACTCTGGCTGGACGCAAGCCGTAACACCCGTGTCACTTCATAATCG
TTTGCAATTCAGGGCTTGATCTACACATTACCCTGTTATCCCTATTAATTAATACGGTTATCCACAGAAT
CAGGGGATAACGCAGGAAAGAACATGTGAGCAAAAGGCCAGCAAAAGGCCAGGAACCGTAAAAAGGCCGC
GTTGCTGGCGTTTTTCCATAGGCTCCGCCCCCCTGACGAGCATCACAAAAATCGACGCTCAAGTCAGAGG
TGGCGAAACCCGACAGGACTATAAAGATACCAGGCGTTTCCCCCTGGAAGCTCCCTCGTGCGCTCTCCTG
TTCCGACCCTGCCGCTTACCGGATACCTGTCCGCCTTTCTCCCTTCGGGAAGCGTGGCGCTTTCTCATAG
CTCACGCTGTAGGTATCTCAGTTCGGTGTAGGTCGTTCGCTCCAAGCTGGGCTGTGTGCACGAACCCCCC
GTTCAGCCCGACCGCTGCGCCTTATCCGGTAACTATCGTCTTGAGTCCAACCCGGTAAGACACGACTTAT
CGCCACTGGCAGCAGCCACTGGTAACAGGATTAGCAGAGCGAGGTATGTAGGCGGTGCTACAGAGTTCTT
GAAGTGGTGGCCTAACTACGGCTACACTAGAAGGACAGTATTTGGTATCTGCGCTCTGCTGAAGCCAGTT
ACCTTCGGAAAAAGAGTTGGTAGCTCTTGATCCGGCAAACAAACCACCGCTGGTAGCGGTGGTTTTTTTG
TTTGCAAGCAGCAGATTACGCGCAGAAAAAAAGGATCTCAAGAAGATCCTTTGATCTTTTCTACGGGGTC
TGACGCTCAGTGGAACGAAAACTCACGTTAAGGGATTTTGGTCATGAGATTATCAAAAAGGATCTTCACC
TAGATCCTTTTAAATTAAAAATGAAGTTTTAAATCAATCTAAAGTATATATGAGTAAACTTGGTCTGACA
GTTACCAATGCTTAATCAGTGAGGCACCTATCTCAGCGATCTGTCTATTTCGTTCATCCATAGTTGCCTG
ACTCCCCGTCGTGTAGATAACTACGATACGGGAGGGCTTACCATCTGGCCCCAGTGCTGCAATGATACCG
CGAGACCCACGCTCACCGGCTCCAGATTTATCAGCAATAAACCAGCCAGCCGGAAGGGCCGAGCGCAGAA
GTGGTCCTGCAACTTTATCCGCCTCCATCCAGTCTATTAATTGTTGCCGGGAAGCTAGAGTAAGTAGTTC
GCCAGTTAATAGTTTGCGCAACGTTGTTGCCATTGCTACAGGCATCGTGGTGTCACGCTCGTCGTTTGGT
ATGGCTTCATTCAGCTCCGGTTCCCAACGATCAAGGCGAGTTACATGATCCCCCATGTTGTGCAAAAAAG
CGGTTAGCTCCTTCGGTCCTCCGATCGTTGTCAGAAGTAAGTTGGCCGCAGTGTTATCACTCATGGTTAT
GGCAGCACTGCATAATTCTCTTACTGTCATGCCATCCGTAAGATGCTTTTCTGTGACTGGTGAGTACTCA
ACCAAGTCATTCTGAGAATAGTGTATGCGGCGACCGAGTTGCTCTTGCCCGGCGTCAATACGGGATAATA
CCGCGCCACATAGCAGAACTTTAAAAGTGCTCATCATTGGAAAACGTTCTTCGGGGCGAAAACTCTCAAG
GATCTTACCGCTGTTGAGATCCAGTTCGATGTAACCCACTCGTGCACCCAACTGATCTTCAGCATCTTTT
ACTTTCACCAGCGTTTCTGGGTGAGCAAAAACAGGAAGGCAAAATGCCGCAAAAAAGGGAATAAGGGCGA
CACGGAAATGTTGAATACTCATACTCTTCCTTTTTCAATATTATTGAAGCATTTATCAGGGTTATTGTCT
CATGAGCGGATACATATTTGAATGTATTTAGAAAAATAAACAAATAGGGGTTCCGCGCACATTTCCCCGA
AAAGTGCCACCTGAACGAAGCATCTGTGCTTCATTTTGTAGAACAAAAATGCAACGCGAGAGCGCTAATT
TTTCAAACAAAGAATCTGAGCTGCATTTTTACAGAACAGAAATGCAACGCGAAAGCGCTATTTTACCAAC
GAAGAATCTGTGCTTCATTTTTGTAAAACAAAAATGCAACGCGAGAGCGCTAATTTTTCAAACAAAGAAT
CTGAGCTGCATTTTTACAGAACAGAAATGCAACGCGAGAGCGCTATTTTACCAACAAAGAATCTATACTT
CTTTTTTGTTCTACAAAAATGCATCCCGAGAGCGCTATTTTTCTAACAAAGCATCTTAGATTACTTTTTT
TCTCCTTTGTGCGCTCTATAATGCAGTCTCTTGATAACTTTTTGCACTGTAGGTCCGTTAAGGTTAGAAG
AAGGCTACTTTGGTGTCTATTTTCTCTTCCATAAAAAAAGCCTGACTCCACTTCCCGCGTTTACTGATTA
CTAGCGAAGCTGCGGGTGCATTTTTTCAAGATAAAGGCATCCCCGATTATATTCTATACCGATGTGGATT
GCGCATACTTTGTGAACAGAAAGTGATAGCGTTGATGATTCTTCATTGGTCAGAAAATTATGAACGGTTT
CTTCTATTTTGTCTCTATATACTACGTATAGGAAATGTTTACATTTTCGTATTGTTTTCGATTCACTCTA
TGAATAGTTCTTACTACAATTTTTTTGTCTAAAGAGTAATACTAGAGATAAACATAAAAAATGTAGAGGT
CGAGTTTAGATGCAAGTTCAAGGAGCGAAAGGTGGATGGGTAGGTTATATAGGGATATAGCACAGAGATA
TATAGCAAAGAGATACTTTTGAGCAATGTTTGTGGAAGCGGTATTCGCAATATTTTAGTAGCTCGTTACA
GTCCGGTGCGTTTTTGGTTTTTTGAAAGTGCGTCTTCAGAGCGCTTTTGGTTTTCAAAAGCGCTCTGAAG
TTCCTATACTTTCTAGAGAATAGGAACTTCGGAATAGGAACTTCAAAGCGTTTCCGAAAACGAGCGCTTC
CGAAAATGCAACGCGAGCTGCGCACATACAGCTCACTGTTCACGTCGCACCTATATCTGCGTGTTGCCTG
TATATATATATACATGAGAAGAACGGCATAGTGCGTGTTTATGCTTAAATGCGTACTTATATGCGTCTAT
TTATGTAGGATGAAAGGTAGTCTAGTACCTCCTGTGATATTATCCCATTCCATGCGGGGTATCGTATGCT
TCCTTCAGCACTACCCTTTAGCTGTTCTATATGCTGCCACTCCTCAATTGGATTAGTCTCATCCTTCAAT
GCTATCATTTCCTTTGATATTGGATCATACTAAGAAACCATTATTATCATGACATTAACCTATAAAAATA
GGCGTATCACGAGGCCCTTTCGTCTCGCGCGTTTCGGTGATGACGGTGAAAACCTCGGCGCGCCATTACC
CTGTTATCCCTAATATACAACGCAAAGAAGCTGGAAAATTGGCGAGGGAATCCTGTTTCTGTCTATCCAA
GAATGGGCATGAGGTGGCAACCGTCGTGCTAGCGTACAGGGTGCACTTTGTAACCATTTGGGACACCGGA
CACTCGCTGTTTTCGAAATTACCCTTTAAGCGCGGGTATTGAACCAGGCTTATGCCCAAGATCGTAGCAA
GCATTTAACTGTGGGAATACTCAGGTATCGTAAGATGCAAGAGTTCGAATCTCTTAGCAACCATTATTTT
TTTCCTCAACATAACGAGAACACACAGGGGCGCTATCGCACAGAATCAAATTCGATGACTGGAAATTTTT
TGTTAATTTCAGAGGTCGCCTGACGCATATACCTTTTTCAACTGAAAAATTGGGAGAAAAAGGAAAGGTG
AGAGGCCGGAACCGGCTTTTCATATAGAATAGAGAAGCGTTCATGACTAAATGCTTGCATCACAATACTT
GAAGTTGACAATATTATTTAAGGACCTATTGTTTTTTCCAATAGGTGGTTAGCAATCGTCTTACTTTCTA
ACTTTTCTTACCTTTTACATTTCAGCAATATATATATATATTTCAAGGATATACCATTCTAATGTCTGCC
CCTATGTCTGCCCCTAAGAAGATCGTCGTTTTGCCAGGTGACCACGTTGGTCAAGAAATCACAGCCGAAG
CCATTAAGGTTCTTAAAGCTATTTCTGATGTTCGTTCCAATGTCAAGTTCGATTTCGAAAATCATTTAAT
TGGTGGTGCTGCTATCGATGCTACAGGTGTCCCACTTCCAGATGAGGCGCTGGAAGCCTCCAAGAAGGTT
GATGCCGTTTTGTTAGGTGCTGTGGCTGGTCCTAAATGGGGTACCGGTAGTGTTAGACCTGAACAAGGTT
TACTAAAAATCCGTAAAGAACTTCAATTGTACGCCAACTTAAGACCATGTAACTTTGCATCCGACTCTCT
TTTAGACTTATCTCCAATCAAGCCACAATTTGCTAAAGGTACTGACTTCGTTGTTGTCAGAGAATTAGTG
GGAGGTATTTACTTTGGTAAGAGAAAGGAAGACGATGGTGATGGTGTCGCTTGGGATAGTGAACAATACA
CCGTTCCAGAAGTGCAAAGAATCACAAGAATGGCCGCTTTCATGGCCCTACAACATGAGCCACCATTGCC
TATTTGGTCCTTGGATAAAGCTAATCTTTTGGCCTCTTCAAGATTATGGAGAAAAACTGTGGAGGAAACC
ATCAAGAACGAATTCCCTACATTGAAGGTTCAACATCAATTGATTGATTCTGCCGCCATGATCCTAGTTA
AGAACCCAACCCACCTAAATGGTATTATAATCACCAGCAACATGTTTGGTGATATCATCTCCGATGAAGC
CTCCGTTATCCCAGGTTCCTTGGGTTTGTTGCCATCTGCGTCCTTGGCCTCTTTGCCAGACAAGAACACC
GCATTTGGTTTGTACGAACCATGCCACGGTTCTGCTCCAGATTTGCCAAAGAATAAGGTTGACCCTATCG
CCACTATCTTGTCTGCTGCAATGATGTTGAAATTGTCATTGAACTTGCCTGAAGAAGGTAAGGCCATTGA
AGATGCAGTTAAAAAGGTTTTGGATGCAGGTATCAGAACTGGTGATTTAGGTGGTTCCAACAGTACCACC
GAAGTCGGTGATGCTGTCGCCGAAGAAGTTAAGAAAATCCTTGCTTAAAAAGATTCTCTTTTTTTATGAT
ATTTGTACATAAACTTTATAAATGAAATTCATAATAGAAACGACACGAAATTACAAAATGGAATATGTTC
ATAGGGTAGACGAAACTATATACGCAATCTACATACATTTATCAAGAAGGAGAAAAAGGAGGATAGTAAA
GGAATACAGGTAAGCAAATTGATACTAATGGCTCAACGAAATGACGGTATCGATAAGCTTGATATCGAAT
TCCTGCAGCCCGGGGGATCCACTAGTTCTAGAGTTAATTAA
