Features (pLannotate 1.2.2; 14 found; start..end, strand, type, name):
      1..25      +  CDS            2xFLAG (fragment): two tandem FLAG® epitope tags
     32..5401    +  CDS            PKS8-1: PKS81_PSEFD - Also known as PksIII From Pseudocercospora fijiensis (strain CIRAD86) (Black leaf streak disease fungus) (Mycosphaerella fijiensis).
   5554..5910    -  CDS            GRS2 (fragment): SYG2_YEAST - Experimental evidence at protein level: Swiss-Prot protein existence level 1. Catalyzes the ATP-dependent ligation of glycine to the 3'-end of its cognate tRNA, via the formation of an aminoacyl-adenylate intermediate (Gly-AMP) (PubMed:23816885). Also produces diadenosine tetraphosphate (Ap4A), a universal pleiotropic signaling molecule needed for cell regulation pathways, by direct condensation of 2 ATPs. Thereby, may play a special role in Ap4A homeostasis (By similarity). From Saccharomyces cerevisiae (strain ATCC 204508 / S288c) (Baker's yeast).
   5908..5931    -  misc_feature   MCS (fragment): pBluescript multiple cloning site
   5944..5962    -  promoter       T3 promoter: promoter for bacteriophage T3 RNA polymerase
   6301..6889    -  rep_origin     ori: high-copy-number ColE1/pMB1/pBR322/pUC origin of replication
   7060..7920    -  CDS            AmpR: β-lactamase; bla; confers resistance to ampicillin, carbenicillin, and related antibiotics
   7921..8025    -  promoter       AmpR promoter: bla
   8052..9394    -  rep_origin     2μ ori: yeast 2μ plasmid origin of replication
   9462..9487    +  CDS            rop (fragment): Rop protein, which maintains plasmids at low copy number; rop
   9488..9517    +  CDS            rop (fragment): Rop protein, which maintains plasmids at low copy number; rop
   9748..10155   +  promoter       LEU2 promoter: S. cerevisiae LEU2
  10156..11250   +  CDS            LEU2: 3-isopropylmalate dehydrogenase, required for leucine biosynthesis; S. cerevisiae LEU2; yeast auxotrophic marker
  11454..11513   -  misc_feature   MCS (fragment): pBluescript multiple cloning site
>Addgene plasmid #115534 | pCHKU34.1-2.2 | addgene full sequence | sequence record 224111 | Addgene NGS Result
GGATTATAAGGATGATGATGATAAGACTAGTATGGAGGTTGTATATTTCAGTAATGAGTTCCCTAAAGAT
GATCTCTCGGAGATCTTCAGACACTTGCACAACCAAAGCAAGACCACCGAGCACGAAATTCTAGCCCGCT
TCCTCAGAGACGCAACAAGAGCAGTCAAGAAAGAGATTGAAAGACTCCCATCAACTTTGAAAAACCAGAT
CCCTACCTTCGATACTCTCATCTCTTGGGTAGAGAAGAAGGAGCTCCGCGAGGGTGAACTATGTGGCGCG
GTCGATGGAGTTCTGCTGATACTCGTTCAACTCGCGGTTTACATATTTAATGCTGAAAGCAGTAATGATT
CAACATTCTCGCACGATGAAAAGCACCTCACGGGTCTGGGCGTCGGCTTGCTTTCCGCTACCGCGGTTGC
TCTAGCTCGAGACATTTCTGAACTAGCTTTCTACGGTGTGCAGGCGATCACAGTCGCCTTCCGCATGGGA
GTCCATGTACAAGGCGTTTCACATTATCTAGAAGCTCGCGACCCGGCTGAACCCCCAAAGACATGGGCTT
ATGTGGTCCATAACGTTGATCCCCAAGAGACGAAAAAGGAGCTAGAAGCATACCACGAAGCAGTGCCCAG
TTCGGATACCAGTCGTATCTTCATCAGCGCCATCAGCCGAACATCTGTCACAATCAGTGGCCCACCTTCA
AAACTTGAAAATCTCTTCAAGAAGGCCACAGCATTCAGAGACGCCAAGTCCATTGCACTGCCTGTTTATG
GAGGTCTTTGTCATGCTCCCCACATATACGACTCTCACGACATCGAGGCTATTGTTCAAGACGTTGTCAG
TTCATCGGATCGACTTGTTTCGCAAAACGAACCAAGATTTCCACTTTTCTCGACAAGCTCCGGTACTCCA
TACATATCATCCAGCCCCGCAGAACTGATCAAGAGCGTTGTAGCAGAGCTCTTGACAAAGGCTATTGAGT
GGGACAAAGTTATTGCACAGGAGGTTGAATACGCTAAGCAGAACAACCGAACTCAAATCAGGCTGTCTTG
CTTTGGCAACTCCATTCCATTGAATGATCTGCGTTCTGAGTTGCAAAAGACATCCAAGGATACTTCTATT
TCCTTGAACACCTACATGTCGGCGCTTCTCAAGGATGCTACTGAGAATGTAACCCCCCGAGGTCCAGCAC
AATCCAAACTTGCCATTGTGGGAATGTCTTGCAGGCTTCCAGGCGGATCAACGGATACCGAGAAATTCTG
GGAAGTGCTTGAAGCAGGGCTTGATGTGTCTCGCCAGATACCTGCAGACCGATTCGACATCAATACGCAC
TATGACCCTGAAGGCAAGGATCTCAACAAGACAATGACGCAATACGGATGCTTCATCGAAGAACCGGGAA
TGTTCGACCCAAGTTTCTTCAACATGTCACCTCGAGAGGCGATGGTTGTTGATCCCCAGATGCGACTCTC
GCTTGTCACTGCGTATGAGGCATTGGAACGGGCAGGCTACGTTGCCAACAGGACCCAGTCGACCAGGCTC
CAGCGCATCGGAACATACTACGGCCAAGCAGCTGACGACTATCGCGAGGTAAACCAAGGACAGGAAGTCG
GAACCTATTACATTCCAGGAGGATGCCGTGCTTTTGGACCTGGTCGAATTAATTACTTCTTCAAATTTGC
CGGTCCCAGCTACAGCATTGACACCGCCTGCTCCTCAGGACTCGCGGCTATCGAAGTCGCTTGTCAAGCT
CTTTGGAGTGGTGAAGTTGACACTGCTGTAGCAGGAGGAGTCAACATCCTTACGAACCCCGATGGTTTTA
CTGGTCTAAGTAAGGGTCACTTCCTAACCAAGGGCCACAACGCCTGCAAAACTTGGGACGCTAGTGCTGA
TGGCTACTGTCGCGCTGATGGCGTGGGATCGATTGTCATCAAGAGGCTCGAAGATGCACAAGCTGATAAG
GATAACATTCTTGGTGTTATCCTTGCTGCAGGCACCAACCATTCGGCAGAGGCTGTCTCCATCACCCATC
CCCATGCAGGACATCAATCATATTTGTCGCGCCAGATCATTAGGCAGGCAGGTATTGATCCGCTGGACGT
TTCATATGTAGAGCTCCACGGTACCGGCACTCAAGCTGGTGATTTTGAGGAGATGAAGGGTGTCCTAGAC
GTGTATGCTCCAAACACCTTTCCCAACCGCAGGTCTGATCAGAAGCTACACATTGGAAGCGCCAAGTCAA
ATGTCGGCCACGGAGAATCAGTGGCTGGGACTACAGCACTTATCAAGGTCTTGTTGATGCTGCAGAAGAA
TGCCATTCCTCCACACATCGGCATCAAAACAGAGGTTAACCCACGCTTACCTAAGGATCTGGATCAGCGA
AATGTCGCAATCCCGTTCTCCATGACCGAATGGAAGAGTGATGGCAAGAAGAAGCGTATCGCGGCTGTTA
ACAACTTCGGAGCTGCTGGCGGCAACACTATGATGCTTTTGGAGGAAGCACCTCCAGTCGTGGTGGCACG
CGAGAAGGAAACCAGGCCAACACATGTCATCGCCGTGTCTGCGAAGACCAAGACCTCTTTGCGCAACAAC
ATCAACCGTCTCCTTGTGTATCTCGATAGAAACCCTGATGTCTCCATTTCGGATCTCGCCTATACCACGA
CTGCGCGCAAGTACCACCACTCGTACAGGGTCGCAGTTAGTGCTACGGATCTTGCTTCAGTGAAGAAGCA
ACTGTCAACACAGCTTAACAAGGTTGATTCCTTGAAACCCTTGAACAAAACCAACCCGCCGTCAATGGCA
TTTGTTTTCACTGGCCAGGGCGCCTCGTACCAGTCGATGGATCTCGAACTGTACCACGAAGCACCAGTCT
TCCGAGAGCACATTCAATATCTCGACAGACTTGCTCAAGCCCAAGGCTTCCCTTCATTCATCCCAGCCTT
GGATGGCTCCCACCCACGCGACCACGAGCACCCTCCTGTCATCACCCAACTAGCCCTGGTTTGTCTCGAG
ATTGCGTTAGCCCACTACTGGGCTTCTTTGGGCGTCAAACCTGATGTTGTCATGGGACACTCCCTCGGCG
AGTATGCAGCTATGCATGTCGCTGGAGTCATCAGTGCGAACGATGCCATCTACATGGTTGGTTGTCGGGC
ACTGATGCTCCAGAAGTCATGCACTCCGGGCAGCCACTGCATGATGGCTGTTCGCGCGTCTCTCGAGTCT
ATCATCGGCGCATCGAATGGCAAGCCACACACTGTGGCTTGTATCAATGGTCCCACTGACACGGTTCTAA
GCGGCACCAAGGCACAGATGGATGACATCGCTGTAGATCTCGAGGCAGCTGGGTTCCGTTGCATCAAGCT
TAACGTGGCATTTGCATTCCACTCCGAACAGGTCGACCCGATCCTCGACGAGTTCGAGACGATTAGCAAG
AGTGGTGTTATTTTCCACGAGCCCAAGCTTCCTGTTGTCTCACCCCTTCTCGGCAAGGTCGTCTTTGACG
GACGGTCGCTTAACGCCAGCTACGTGCGAAATGCTACACGAGCAACGGTTGACTTCCTGTCCGCTGCGAA
GAACGCTTGCGATGTGTCAATCATCAATAAAGAGACTGTTTTCATGGAGATGGGTCCTCACCCTGTCTGT
GTCGGATTCATCAAGTCCATTTTCCCATCGACAAAGACCGCCGTCCCGTCCATTCGCCGTGGAGACAACA
ATTGGAAGACCATCTCCGAGAGCGCAGCAGCTATTCATCTCGATGGCGTTGATGTGGACTGGAATGAGCT
CCACCGTCCTTTTGCGGATGCAGTGCGTCTTCTTGATCTTCCTACATATGCTTGTGATGAGAAGAACTAT
TGGATACAATACAATGGCGATTGGTGCTTGACCAAGGGCAATACCTTCTACGACAAGAAGGTCGAGGCGG
CAGAGCCTGCAGTTGGCAATACCAAGAAATATGAGTCTTTGAGCTCTTTGGTACAGAACATCATTTCAGT
AGATGTGAATGGAGACCAGGGCACTGTGATCATGCAGTCGGACTTAATGCAGAAGGACTTTTTGGCTGCT
GCCCATGGACACTCGATGAACAGCTGTGGTGTTGTCACATCGTCCATCCATGCCGAAATCGCATACACTC
TGGGAGAGTATCTCTACCGCAAGTTCTACCCAAAGACAAAGCGAGTGGACATGAACATGAGCAACTTGCA
CGTAACCAGTGCCCTGATCGCCAAGAAACACTCCATGGACACTCCCCAGTCCATCCAGGTCACTGCCAGT
ACCAACGACATCAAGAGTGGTACTCTTGACTTGACATGGCAGAATGTCGAAGAAGATGGCAGCCTGTCGG
AGCCATTCGCAACAGCCAATCTCGAGTATGGCAACGCAGACGATTGGCTGTCGAGTTGGAGTCCCATGGC
ACATCTAGTCCAGCACCGTATCGAGTCTTTGGAGCAGCTCGCTGCCGAGGGCAAGGCCAACCGCTTCTCT
CGCAACATGGCCTACACCCTCTTCGCAAAGAACCTCGTCGACTACGCGGACAAGTACCGCGGCATGCAAT
CCGTCGTCATGAACGATCTCGAAGCCTTCGCCGAAGTGAAGCTCAGCGACAAAGTCGACAACGGAACCTA
CACCGTACCCCCCTACTTCATCGACAGCGTCGCCCATCTCGCCGGCTTCATCATGAATTGCTCCGACACC
ATCGACACCACAAATAACTACTGCGTGACCTCGGGCTGGAAAACCATGCGCTTCGCCGAGCCCCTTACCC
CCGGCGCTCGATACCGCTCCTACGTCAAAATGACCCCAACCAAGGACGACCCCTCCGTCTACCTCGGCGA
CGTCTTCGTCCTCAGCGCAGCAGACAACTCCATTGTCGGCATGGTCGGCGGCATCCACTTCCGCCGCTTC
CCACGCGTCCTCCTCAACCGCTTCTTCACCGCGCCCCAGCCCACCAAGGGCAGCGCTCAACCCGCCAAAT
CCGCCGCACCACCCGCTCCCAGCAAGCCCTCCGCACCACCTAAAGTGCAAGCGGTTCAGGCAGCACCGGT
CGTACCCGTCGCTCCTAGAGAAGACGACACCCAGTCCTCCGCCAGCGACACGTCCGACCGCGATACCCCC
TCCGAAGCCTCAGTCAACACATCCGCTACCAGCGTCGATGTGTCTGCTTCTGCGCCCCGCGCTGCTAACA
CCACTGTTGACAAAGCTATCGATCTTATCGCCAAGGAAACGGGTATCGACGCTGCTGAGCTGACCGACGA
TGCAGAGTTTGCCAACTTGGGTATTGATAGTCTCATGTCGCTGGTGTTGTCCGAGAAGTTCCAGAACGAG
CTGAGTGTCAAGGTGAATGGAAGTTTGTTTTTGGATTATCCGACGATTGGGGATTTGAGGGAGTGGTTGG
AGAAGTATTATGCATGAGGAGATTGATAAGACTTTTCTAGTTGCATATCTTTTATATTTAAATCTTATCT
ATTAGTTAATTTTTTGTAATTTATCCTTATATATAGTCTGGTTATTCTAAAATATCATTTCAGTATCTAA
AAATTCCCCTCTTTTTTCAGTTATATCTTAACAGGCGACAGTCCAAATGTTGATTTATCCCAGTCCGATT
CATCAGGGTTGTGAAGCATTTTGTCAATGGTCGAAATCACATCAGTAATAGTGCCTCTTACTTGCCTCAT
AGAATTTCTTTCTCTTAACGTCACCGTTTGGTCTTTTATAGTTTCGAAATCTATGGTGATACCAAATGGT
GTTCCCAATTCATCGTTACGGGCGTATTTTTTACCAATTGAAGTATTGGAATCGTCAATTTTAAAGTATA
TCTCTCTTTTACGTAAAGCCTGCGAGATCCTCTTAAGTATAGCGGGGAAGCCATCGTTATTCGATATTGT
CGTAACAAATACTTTGATCGGCGCTATGCGGCCGCCACCGCGGTGGAGCTCCAGCTTTTGTTCCCTTTAG
TGAGGGTTAATTGCGCGCTTGGCGAGACTCAAACAAGATATATTTTGCCCGCCTTACAGACGAAACTAGT
TGGAGGTTATGGAGCATACTATCACGTGGGCGGCCACTGGTGAGTTACTACACCCCAGGGGCAACGTTGA
TGCTCCTAAAAAACTCTGGCTGGACGCAAGCCGTAACACCCGTGTCACTTCATAATCGTTTGCAATTCAG
GGCTTGATCTACACATTACCCTGTTATCCCTATTAATTAATACGGTTATCCACAGAATCAGGGGATAACG
CAGGAAAGAACATGTGAGCAAAAGGCCAGCAAAAGGCCAGGAACCGTAAAAAGGCCGCGTTGCTGGCGTT
TTTCCATAGGCTCCGCCCCCCTGACGAGCATCACAAAAATCGACGCTCAAGTCAGAGGTGGCGAAACCCG
ACAGGACTATAAAGATACCAGGCGTTTCCCCCTGGAAGCTCCCTCGTGCGCTCTCCTGTTCCGACCCTGC
CGCTTACCGGATACCTGTCCGCCTTTCTCCCTTCGGGAAGCGTGGCGCTTTCTCATAGCTCACGCTGTAG
GTATCTCAGTTCGGTGTAGGTCGTTCGCTCCAAGCTGGGCTGTGTGCACGAACCCCCCGTTCAGCCCGAC
CGCTGCGCCTTATCCGGTAACTATCGTCTTGAGTCCAACCCGGTAAGACACGACTTATCGCCACTGGCAG
CAGCCACTGGTAACAGGATTAGCAGAGCGAGGTATGTAGGCGGTGCTACAGAGTTCTTGAAGTGGTGGCC
TAACTACGGCTACACTAGAAGAACAGTATTTGGTATCTGCGCTCTGCTGAAGCCAGTTACCTTCGGAAAA
AGAGTTGGTAGCTCTTGATCCGGCAAACAAACCACCGCTGGTAGCGGTGGTTTTTTTGTTTGCAAGCAGC
AGATTACGCGCAGAAAAAAAGGATCTCAAGAAGATCCTTTGATCTTTTCTACGGGGTCTGACGCTCAGTG
GAACGAAAACTCACGTTAAGGGATTTTGGTCATGAGATTATCAAAAAGGATCTTCACCTAGATCCTTTTA
AATTAAAAATGAAGTTTTAAATCAATCTAAAGTATATATGAGTAAACTTGGTCTGACAGTTACCAATGCT
TAATCAGTGAGGCACCTATCTCAGCGATCTGTCTATTTCGTTCATCCATAGTTGCCTGACTCCCCGTCGT
GTAGATAACTACGATACGGGAGGGCTTACCATCTGGCCCCAGTGCTGCAATGATACCGCGAGACCCACGC
TCACCGGCTCCAGATTTATCAGCAATAAACCAGCCAGCCGGAAGGGCCGAGCGCAGAAGTGGTCCTGCAA
CTTTATCCGCCTCCATCCAGTCTATTAATTGTTGCCGGGAAGCTAGAGTAAGTAGTTCGCCAGTTAATAG
TTTGCGCAACGTTGTTGCCATTGCTACAGGCATCGTGGTGTCACGCTCGTCGTTTGGTATGGCTTCATTC
AGCTCCGGTTCCCAACGATCAAGGCGAGTTACATGATCCCCCATGTTGTGCAAAAAAGCGGTTAGCTCCT
TCGGTCCTCCGATCGTTGTCAGAAGTAAGTTGGCCGCAGTGTTATCACTCATGGTTATGGCAGCACTGCA
TAATTCTCTTACTGTCATGCCATCCGTAAGATGCTTTTCTGTGACTGGTGAGTACTCAACCAAGTCATTC
TGAGAATAGTGTATGCGGCGACCGAGTTGCTCTTGCCCGGCGTCAATACGGGATAATACCGCGCCACATA
GCAGAACTTTAAAAGTGCTCATCATTGGAAAACGTTCTTCGGGGCGAAAACTCTCAAGGATCTTACCGCT
GTTGAGATCCAGTTCGATGTAACCCACTCGTGCACCCAACTGATCTTCAGCATCTTTTACTTTCACCAGC
GTTTCTGGGTGAGCAAAAACAGGAAGGCAAAATGCCGCAAAAAAGGGAATAAGGGCGACACGGAAATGTT
GAATACTCATACTCTTCCTTTTTCAATATTATTGAAGCATTTATCAGGGTTATTGTCTCATGAGCGGATA
CATATTTGAATGTATTTAGAAAAATAAACAAATAGGGGTTCCGCGCACATTTCCCCGAAAAGTGCCACCT
GAACGAAGCATCTGTGCTTCATTTTGTAGAACAAAAATGCAACGCGAGAGCGCTAATTTTTCAAACAAAG
AATCTGAGCTGCATTTTTACAGAACAGAAATGCAACGCGAAAGCGCTATTTTACCAACGAAGAATCTGTG
CTTCATTTTTGTAAAACAAAAATGCAACGCGAGAGCGCTAATTTTTCAAACAAAGAATCTGAGCTGCATT
TTTACAGAACAGAAATGCAACGCGAGAGCGCTATTTTACCAACAAAGAATCTATACTTCTTTTTTGTTCT
ACAAAAATGCATCCCGAGAGCGCTATTTTTCTAACAAAGCATCTTAGATTACTTTTTTTCTCCTTTGTGC
GCTCTATAATGCAGTCTCTTGATAACTTTTTGCACTGTAGGTCCGTTAAGGTTAGAAGAAGGCTACTTTG
GTGTCTATTTTCTCTTCCATAAAAAAAGCCTGACTCCACTTCCCGCGTTTACTGATTACTAGCGAAGCTG
CGGGTGCATTTTTTCAAGATAAAGGCATCCCCGATTATATTCTATACCGATGTGGATTGCGCATACTTTG
TGAACAGAAAGTGATAGCGTTGATGATTCTTCATTGGTCAGAAAATTATGAACGGTTTCTTCTATTTTGT
CTCTATATACTACGTATAGGAAATGTTTACATTTTCGTATTGTTTTCGATTCACTCTATGAATAGTTCTT
ACTACAATTTTTTTGTCTAAAGAGTAATACTAGAGATAAACATAAAAAATGTAGAGGTCGAGTTTAGATG
CAAGTTCAAGGAGCGAAAGGTGGATGGGTAGGTTATATAGGGATATAGCACAGAGATATATAGCAAAGAG
ATACTTTTGAGCAATGTTTGTGGAAGCGGTATTCGCAATATTTTAGTAGCTCGTTACAGTCCGGTGCGTT
TTTGGTTTTTTGAAAGTGCGTCTTCAGAGCGCTTTTGGTTTTCAAAAGCGCTCTGAAGTTCCTATACTTT
CTAGAGAATAGGAACTTCGGAATAGGAACTTCAAAGCGTTTCCGAAAACGAGCGCTTCCGAAAATGCAAC
GCGAGCTGCGCACATACAGCTCACTGTTCACGTCGCACCTATATCTGCGTGTTGCCTGTATATATATATA
CATGAGAAGAACGGCATAGTGCGTGTTTATGCTTAAATGCGTACTTATATGCGTCTATTTATGTAGGATG
AAAGGTAGTCTAGTACCTCCTGTGATATTATCCCATTCCATGCGGGGTATCGTATGCTTCCTTCAGCACT
ACCCTTTAGCTGTTCTATATGCTGCCACTCCTCAATTGGATTAGTCTCATCCTTCAATGCTATCATTTCC
TTTGATATTGGATCATACTAAGAAACCATTATTATCATGACATTAACCTATAAAAATAGGCGTATCACGA
GGCCCTTTCGTCTCGCGCGTTTCGGTGATGACGGTGAGCGCGTTTCGGTGATGACGGTGAAAACCTCGGC
GCGCCATTACCCTGTTATCCCTAATATACAACGCAAAGAAGCTGGAAAATTGGCGAGGGAATCCTGTTTC
TGTCTATCCAAGAATGGGCATGAGGTGGCAACCGTCGTGCTAGCGTACAGGGTGCACTTTGTAACCATTT
GGGACACCGGACACTCGCTGTTTTCGAAATTACCCTTTAAGCGCGGGTATTGAACCAGGCTTATGCCCAA
GATCGTAGCAAGCATTTAACTGTGGGAATACTCAGGTATCGTAAGATGCAAGAGTTCGAATCTCTTAGCA
ACCATTATTTTTTTCCTCAACATAACGAGAACACACAGGGGCGCTATCGCACAGAATCAAATTCGATGAC
TGGAAATTTTTTGTTAATTTCAGAGGTCGCCTGACGCATATACCTTTTTCAACTGAAAAATTGGGAGAAA
AAGGAAAGGTGAGAGCGCCGGAACCGGCTTTTCATATAGAATAGAGAAGCGTTCATGACTAAATGCTTGC
ATCACAATACTTGAAGTTGACAATATTATTTAAGGACCTATTGTTTTTTCCAATAGGTGGTTAGCAATCG
TCTTACTTTCTAACTTTTCTTACCTTTTACATTTCAGCAATATATATATATATATTTCAAGGATATACCA
TTCTAATGTCTGCCCCTAAGAAGATCGTCGTTTTGCCAGGTGACCACGTTGGTCAAGAAATCACAGCCGA
AGCCATTAAGGTTCTTAAAGCTATTTCTGATGTTCGTTCCAATGTCAAGTTCGATTTCGAAAATCATTTA
ATTGGTGGTGCTGCTATCGATGCTACAGGTGTTCCACTTCCAGATGAGGCGCTGGAAGCCTCCAAGAAGG
CTGATGCCGTTTTGTTAGGTGCTGTGGGTGGTCCTAAATGGGGTACCGGTAGTGTTAGACCTGAACAAGG
TTTACTAAAAATCCGTAAAGAACTTCAATTGTACGCCAACTTAAGACCATGTAACTTTGCATCCGACTCT
CTTTTAGACTTATCTCCAATCAAGCCACAATTTGCTAAAGGTACTGACTTCGTTGTTGTCAGAGAATTAG
TGGGAGGTATTTACTTTGGTAAGAGAAAGGAAGACGATGGTGATGGTGTCGCTTGGGATAGTGAACAATA
CACCGTTCCAGAAGTGCAAAGAATCACAAGAATGGCCGCTTTCATGGCCCTACAACATGAGCCACCATTG
CCTATTTGGTCCTTGGATAAAGCTAATGTTTTGGCCTCTTCAAGATTATGGAGAAAAACTGTGGAGGAAA
CCATCAAGAACGAATTCCCTACATTGAAGGTTCAACATCAATTGATTGATTCTGCCGCCATGATCCTAGT
TAAGAACCCAACCCACCTAAATGGTATTATAATCACCAGCAACATGTTTGGTGATATCATCTCCGATGAA
GCCTCCGTTATCCCAGGTTCCTTGGGTTTGTTGCCATCTGCGTCCTTGGCCTCTTTGCCAGACAAGAACA
CCGCATTTGGTTTGTACGAACCATGCCACGGTTCTGCTCCAGATTTGCCAAAGAATAAGGTCAACCCTAT
CGCCACTATCTTGTCTGCTGCAATGATGTTGAAATTGTCATTGAACTTGCCTGAAGAAGGTAAGGCCATT
GAAGATGCAGTTAAAAAGGTTTTGGATGCAGGTATCAGAACTGGTGATTTAGGTGGTTCCAACAGTACCA
CCGAAGTCGGTGATGCTGTCGCCGAAGAAGTTAAGAAAATCCTTGCTTAAAAAGATTCTCTTTTTTTATG
ATATTTGTACATAAACTTTATAAATGAAATTCATAATAGAAACGACACGAAATTACAAAATGGAATATGT
TCATAGGGTAGACGAAACTATATACGCAATCTACATACATTTATCAAGAAGGAGAAAAAGGAGGATGTAA
AGGAATACAGGTAAGCAAATTGATACTAATGGCTCAACGAAATGACGGTATCGATAAGCTTGATATCGAA
TTCCTGCAGCCCGGGGGATCCACTAGTTCTAGATTAATTAATATCTAAAAATTGCCTTATGATCCGTCTC
TCCGGTTACAGCCTGTGTAACTGATTAATCCTGCCTTTCTAATCACCATTCTAATGTTTTAATTAAGGGA
TTTTGTCTTCATTAACGGCTTTCGCTCATAAAAATGTTATGACGTTTTGCCCGCAGGCGGGAAACCATCC
ACTTCACGAGACTGATCTCCTCTGCCGGAACACCGGGCATCTCCAACTTATAAGTTGGAGAAATAAGAGA
ATTTCAGATTGAGAGAATGAAAAAAAAAAAAAAAAAAAGGCAGAGGAGAGCATAGAAATGGGGTTCACTT
TTTGGTAAAGCTATAGCATGCCTATCACATATAAATAGAGTGCCAGTAGCGACTTTTTTCACACTCGAAA
TACTCTTACTACTGCTCTCTTGTTGTTTTTATCACTTCTTGTTTCTTCTTGGTAAATAGAATATCAAGCT
ACAAAAAGCATACAATCAACTATCAACTATTAACTATATCGTAATACACAAT
